Addgene plasmid #100855: pAAV.CAG.Flex.NES-jRGECO1b.WPRE.SV40
Purpose: AAV expression of Cre recombinase-activated jRGECO1b, a red fluorescent calcium sensor protein, from the CAG promoter
Depositing lab: Douglas Kim & GENIE Project. Depositing organization: HHMI, Janelia Research Campus. Publication: Sensitive red protein calcium indicators for imaging neural activity. Dana H, Mohar B, Sun Y, Narayan S, Gordus A, Hasseman JP, Tsegaye G, Holt GT, Hu A, Walpita D, Patel R, Macklin JJ, Bargmann CI, Ahrens MB, Schreiter ER, Jayaraman V, Looger LL, Svoboda K, Kim DS. eLife. 2016 Mar 24;5. pii: e12727. doi: 10.7554/eLife.12727. PubMed 27011354.
Backbone
  Vector backbone: pAAV
  Vector type: Mammalian Expression, AAV
Growth in bacteria
  Bacterial resistance: Ampicillin, 100 μg/mL
  Growth temperature: 37°C
  Growth strain: NEB Stable
  Copy number: Unknown
Gene/Insert
  Gene/Insert name: jRGECO1b
  Species: Synthetic
  Promoter: CAG
  Cloning method: Unknown
  Sequencing primers: 5′ unknown
Terms and licenses: Academic/Nonprofit Terms; Industry Terms: Not Available to Industry
Depositor comments: This plasmid was previously available as pAAV.CAG.Flex.NES-jRGECO1b.WPRE.SV40 (p3844) from the Penn Vector Core. This plasmid was created as part of the GENIE project at Janelia Research Campus.
How to cite: pAAV.CAG.Flex.NES-jRGECO1b.WPRE.SV40 was a gift from Douglas Kim & GENIE Project (Addgene plasmid # 100855 ; http://n2t.net/addgene:100855 ; RRID:Addgene_100855)
