[The description below was written by a language model from this plasmid's Addgene catalogue record and pLannotate feature annotations shown in this document.]
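Description:
pAAV.CAG.Flex.NES-jRGECO1b.WPRE.SV40 is a 6,439 bp adeno-associated virus transfer plasmid for Cre-dependent mammalian expression of jRGECO1b, a synthetic red fluorescent calcium sensor. It is built on a pAAV backbone and is propagated in E. coli using a high-copy ColE1/pUC-type origin with ampicillin selection (AmpR with its own bla promoter). An f1 phage origin is also present. The expression cassette lies between two AAV2 inverted terminal repeats, which are the cis elements required for replication and packaging of the intervening DNA into AAV particles.

Transcription is driven by the CAG promoter, annotated here as a CMV enhancer fragment, the chicken β-actin promoter and chimeric β-actin/β-globin intron sequence. Downstream, the sensor coding region sits in reverse orientation between two pairs of incompatible recombination sites (lox2272 and loxP) arranged as a FLEX switch. Without Cre the antisense open reading frame is not expressed. Cre recombination inverts the cassette and then excises one site of each pair, locking it in the sense orientation so that expression is confined to Cre-positive cells.

The inverted open reading frame contains N-terminal leader tags (a His-tag-containing fragment, T7 gene 10 leader, Xpress epitope), a calmodulin-binding peptide from myosin light chain kinase, a red fluorescent protein domain (matched by the annotator to a HyPerRed fragment) and calmodulin. The name indicates a nuclear export signal (NES), which is not separately annotated. A WPRE, which enhances transcript stability and expression, and an SV40 polyadenylation signal follow the cassette. The construct is used to produce AAV for imaging neural activity through calcium signals in genetically defined cell populations.
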