Features (pLannotate 1.2.2; 27 found; start..end, strand, type, name):
    191..439     +  enhancer       CMV enhancer (fragment): human cytomegalovirus immediate early enhancer
    441..718     +  promoter       chicken β-actin promoter: No description available
    719..854     +  intron         hybrid intron (fragment): hybrid between chicken β-actin (CBA) and minute virus of mice (MMV) introns (Gray et al., 2011)
    943..1073    +  intron         chimeric intron (fragment): chimera between introns from chicken β-actin and rabbit β-globin
   1071..1136    +  CDS            HBB (fragment): HBB_LEPEU - Experimental evidence at protein level: Swiss-Prot protein existence level 1. Involved in oxygen transport from the lung to the various peripheral tissues. From Lepus europaeus (European hare).
   1135..1168    -  protein_bind   lox2272: Cre-mediated recombination occurs in the 8-bp core sequence (GGATACTT). lox2272 sites are compatible with each other, but incompatible with loxP or loxN sites (Lee and Saito, 1988). Cre recombinase
   1231..1264    -  protein_bind   loxP: Cre-mediated recombination occurs in the 8-bp core sequence (GCATACAT). Cre recombinase
   1278..1718    -  CDS            CALM1: CALM1_HUMAN - Also known as CALM, CAM, CAM1. Experimental evidence at protein level: Swiss-Prot protein existence level 1. (Microbial infection) Required for Legionella pneumophila SidJ glutamylase activity. From Homo sapiens (Human).
   1725..2451    -  CDS            HyPerRed (fragment): red fluorescent genetically encoded indicator for H2O2 ()
   2457..2513    -  CDS            calmodulin-binding peptide: calmodulin-binding peptide from avian smooth muscle myosin light chain kinase
   2541..2564    -  CDS            Xpress™ tag: Xpress™ epitope tag, including an enterokinase recognition and cleavage site
   2568..2600    -  CDS            T7 tag (gene 10 leader): leader peptide from bacteriophage T7 gene 10 promotes efficient translation in E. coli
   2601..2621    -  CDS            capTEV™ (fragment): composite tag for in vivo biotinylation, TEV protease cleavage, and 6xHis tagging
   2704..2737    +  protein_bind   lox2272: Cre-mediated recombination occurs in the 8-bp core sequence (GGATACTT). lox2272 sites are compatible with each other, but incompatible with loxP or loxN sites (Lee and Saito, 1988). Cre recombinase
   2808..2841    +  protein_bind   loxP: Cre-mediated recombination occurs in the 8-bp core sequence (GCATACAT). Cre recombinase
   2859..2883    +  misc_feature   MCS (fragment): pBluescript multiple cloning site
   2883..3471    +  misc_feature   WPRE: woodchuck hepatitis virus posttranscriptional regulatory element
   3514..3635    -  polyA_signal   SV40 poly(A) signal: SV40 polyadenylation signal
   3658..3726    -  CDS            large T antigen (fragment): large T antigen from SV40 (simian virus 40)
   3797..3930    +  repeat_region  AAV2 ITR: inverted terminal repeat of adeno-associated virus serotype 2 inverted
   3924..3980    -  CDS            lacI (fragment): lac repressor; lacI; The lac repressor binds to the lac operator to inhibit transcription in E. coli. This inhibition can be relieved by adding lactose or isopropyl-β-D-thiogalactopyranoside (IPTG).
   4163..4751    -  rep_origin     ori: high-copy-number ColE1/pMB1/pBR322/pUC origin of replication
   4922..5782    -  CDS            AmpR: β-lactamase; bla; confers resistance to ampicillin, carbenicillin, and related antibiotics
   5783..5887    -  promoter       AmpR promoter: bla
   5940..6368    -  rep_origin     f1 ori (sequence partly withheld): f1 bacteriophage origin of replication; arrow indicates direction of (+) strand synthesis
   6373..3       -  CDS            lacZα (fragment) (across the origin): LacZα fragment of β-galactosidase; lacZ fragment
   6437..130     -  repeat_region  AAV2 ITR (fragment) (across the origin): inverted terminal repeat of adeno-associated virus serotype 2 inverted
>Addgene plasmid #100855 | pAAV.CAG.Flex.NES-jRGECO1b.WPRE.SV40 | depositor full sequence | sequence record 189714 | pAAV.CAG.Flex.NES-jRGECO1b.WPRE.SV40 sequence 6439 bps
CTGCGCGCTCGCTCGCTCACTGAGGCCGCCCGGGCAAAGCCCGGGCGTCGGGCGACCTTTGGTCGCCCGG
CCTCAGTGAGCGAGCGAGCGCGCAGAGAGGGAGTGGCCAACTCCATCACTAGGGGTTCCTTGTAGTTAAT
GATTAACCCGCCATGCTACTTATCTACGTAGCCATGCTCTAGGAAGAGTACCATTGACGTCAATAATGAC
GTATGTTCCCATAGTAACGCCAATAGGGACTTTCCATTGACGTCAATGGGTGGAGTATTTACGGTAAACT
GCCCACTTGGCAGTACATCAAGTGTATCATATGCCAAGTACGCCCCCTATTGACGTCAATGACGGTAAAT
GGCCCGCCTGGCATTATGCCCAGTACATGACCTTATGGGACTTTCCTACTTGGCAGTACATCTACGTATT
AGTCATCGCTATTACCATGGTCGAGGTGAGCCCCACGTTCTGCTTCACTCTCCCCATCTCCCCCCCCTCC
CCACCCCCAATTTTGTATTTATTTATTTTTTAATTATTTTGTGCAGCGATGGGGGCGGGGGGGGGGGGGG
GGCGCGCGCCAGGCGGGGCGGGGCGGGGCGAGGGGCGGGGCGGGGCGAGGCGGAGAGGTGCGGCGGCAGC
CAATCAGAGCGGCGCGCTCCGAAAGTTTCCTTTTATGGCGAGGCGGCGGCGGCGGCGGCCCTATAAAAAG
CGAAGCGCGCGGCGGGCGGGAGTCGCTGCGCGCTGCCTTCGCCCCGTGCCCCGCTCCGCCGCCGCCTCGC
GCCGCCCGCCCCGGCTCTGACTGACCGCGTTACTCCCACAGGTGAGCGGGCGGGACGGCCCTTCTCCTCC
GGGCTGTAATTAGCGCTTGGTTTAATGACGGCTTGTTTCTTTTCTGTGGCTGCGTGAAAGCCTTGAGGGG
CTCCGGGAGGGCCCTTTGTGCGGGGGGAGCGGCTCGGGGCTGTCCGCGGGGGGACGGCTGCCTTCGGGGG
GGACGGGGCAGGGCGGGGTTCGGCTTCTGGCGTGTGACCGGCGGCTCTAGAGCCTCTGCTAACCATGTTC
ATGCCTTCTTCTTTTTCCTACAGCTCCTGGGCAACGTGCTGGTTATTGTGCTGTCTCATCATTTTGGCAA
AGAATTGGATCCCCATAACTTCGTATAAAGTATCCTATACGAAGTTATATCAAAATAGGAAGACCAATGC
TTCACCATCGACCCGAATTGCCAAGCATCACCATCGACCCATAACTTCGTATAATGTATGCTATACGAAG
TTATACTAGAGCTTTCACTTCGCTGTCATCATTTGTACAAACTCTTCGTAGTTTACCTGACCATCCCCAT
CGATGTCTGCTACCCTGATCATTTCATCAACCTCCTCATCTGTTAACTTCTCTCCAAGGTCTGTCATCAC
GTGGCGAAGCTCTGCTGCGCCGATGTAGCCATTGCCGTCCTTATCAAACACGCGGAACGCTTCGCGAATT
TCCTCTTCACTGTCTGTGTCATTCATTTTTCTTGCCATCATCGTCAGGAACTCAGGGAAGTCGAATGTGC
CGTCACCGTCGGCATCTACTTCATTGATCATGTCCTGCAGCTCTGCTTCTGTGGGGTTCTGCCCCAGCGA
TCGCATCACCGTCCCAAGCTCCTTGGTTGTTATCGTCCCATCCCCGTCCTTGTCAAAGCAGGAGAAAGCC
TCTTTAAATTCTGCGATCTGCTCTTCAGTCAGTTGGTCACGCGTAGCCTCCCAGCCCATGGTCTTCTTCT
GCATTACGGGGCCGTCCGGAGGGAAGTTGGTGCCGCGCAGCTTCACCTTGTAGATGAATACGCCGTCCTG
CAGGGAGGAGTCCTGGTTCACGTGAATAATGCCGCCGTCCTCGAAGTTCATCACGCGCTCCCACCTGAAG
CCCTCGGGGAAGGACAGCTTGAAGTAGTCGGGGATGTCGGCTGGGTGCTTAATGTAGGCCTTGGAGCCGT
ACATGAACTGAGGGGACAGGATGTCCCAGGCGAAGGGCAGGGGGCCACCCTTGGTCACCTTCAGCTTAGC
GGTCTGAAAGGCCTCGTAGGGGCGGCCCTCGCCCTCGCCCTCGATCTCGAACTCGTGGCCGTTCACGGAG
CCCTCCATGTGCACCTTGAAGCGCATGAACTCCTTGATGATGGCCATGTTATCCTCCTCGCCCTTGCTCA
CCAGACTCCCGCCTGTACCTCCCTTGTACAGCTCGTCCATGCCGCCGGTGGAGTGGCGGCCCTCGGCACA
TTCGCACTGTTCCACGATGGTGTAGTCCTCGTTGTGGGAGACGATGTCCAACTTGATGTCCACCTTGTAG
GCGCCGGGCAGCTGCACGGGCTTCTTGGCCTTGTAGGTAGTCTTGACCTCGGCGGCGTAGTGGCCGCCGT
CCTTCAGCCTCAGCCCCTTCTTGATCTCGCTCTTAAGGGCGCCGTCCTCGGGGTACATCCGCTCGGAAAC
CACGGGTGAGCTCAGCCGACCTATAGCTCTGACTGCGTGACCTGCCTTATTCCACTTACGACGTGATGAG
TCGACCATTGTTGCGAGATCCTTATCGTCATCGTCGTACAGATCCCGACCCATTTGCTGTCCACCAGTCA
TGCTAGCCATACCATGATGATGATGATGATGAGAACCTCCTCCAGTCTTGTTAATATCAAGTCCAGCCAA
CTTAAGAGCAAGCTCGTTCTGCAGCATGGTGGCGGATCCTAGTATAACTTCGTATAGGATACTTTATACG
AAGTTATCATTGGGATTCTTCCTATTTTGATCCAAGCATCACCATCGACCCTCTAGTCCAGATCTCACCA
TCGACCCATAACTTCGTATAGCATACATTATACGAAGTTATGTCCCTCGAAGAGGTTCGAATTCGATATC
AAGCTTATCGATAATCAACCTCTGGATTACAAAATTTGTGAAAGATTGACTGGTATTCTTAACTATGTTG
CTCCTTTTACGCTATGTGGATACGCTGCTTTAATGCCTTTGTATCATGCTATTGCTTCCCGTATGGCTTT
CATTTTCTCCTCCTTGTATAAATCCTGGTTGCTGTCTCTTTATGAGGAGTTGTGGCCCGTTGTCAGGCAA
CGTGGCGTGGTGTGCACTGTGTTTGCTGACGCAACCCCCACTGGTTGGGGCATTGCCACCACCTGTCAGC
TCCTTTCCGGGACTTTCGCTTTCCCCCTCCCTATTGCCACGGCGGAACTCATCGCCGCCTGCCTTGCCCG
CTGCTGGACAGGGGCTCGGCTGTTGGGCACTGACAATTCCGTGGTGTTGTCGGGGAAATCATCGTCCTTT
CCTTGGCTGCTCGCCTGTGTTGCCACCTGGATTCTGCGCGGGACGTCCTTCTGCTACGTCCCTTCGGCCC
TCAATCCAGCGGACCTTCCTTCCCGCGGCCTGCTGCCGGCTCTGCGGCCTCTTCCGCGTCTTCGCCTTCG
CCCTCAGACGAGTCGGATCTCCCTTTGGGCCGCCTCCCCGCATCGATACCGTCGACCCGGGCGGCCGCTT
CGAGCAGACATGATAAGATACATTGATGAGTTTGGACAAACCACAACTAGAATGCAGTGAAAAAAATGCT
TTATTTGTGAAATTTGTGATGCTATTGCTTTATTTGTAACCATTATAAGCTGCAATAAACAAGTTAACAA
CAACAATTGCATTCATTTTATGTTTCAGGTTCAGGGGGAGATGTGGGAGGTTTTTTAAAGCAAGTAAAAC
CTCTACAAATGTGGTAAAATCGATAAGGATCTTCCTAGAGCATGGCTACGTAGATAAGTAGCATGGCGGG
TTAATCATTAACTACAAGGAACCCCTAGTGATGGAGTTGGCCACTCCCTCTCTGCGCGCTCGCTCGCTCA
CTGAGGCCGGGCGACCAAAGGTCGCCCGACGCCCGGGCTTTGCCCGGGCGGCCTCAGTGAGCGAGCGAGC
GCGCAGCTGCATTAATGAATCGGCCAACGCGCGGGGAGAGGCGGTTTGCGTATTGGGCGCTCTTCCGCTT
CCTCGCTCACTGACTCGCTGCGCTCGGTCGTTCGGCTGCGGCGAGCGGTATCAGCTCACTCAAAGGCGGT
AATACGGTTATCCACAGAATCAGGGGATAACGCAGGAAAGAACATGTGAGCAAAAGGCCAGCAAAAGGCC
AGGAACCGTAAAAAGGCCGCGTTGCTGGCGTTTTTCCATAGGCTCCGCCCCCCTGACGAGCATCACAAAA
ATCGACGCTCAAGTCAGAGGTGGCGAAACCCGACAGGACTATAAAGATACCAGGCGTTTCCCCCTGGAAG
CTCCCTCGTGCGCTCTCCTGTTCCGACCCTGCCGCTTACCGGATACCTGTCCGCCTTTCTCCCTTCGGGA
AGCGTGGCGCTTTCTCATAGCTCACGCTGTAGGTATCTCAGTTCGGTGTAGGTCGTTCGCTCCAAGCTGG
GCTGTGTGCACGAACCCCCCGTTCAGCCCGACCGCTGCGCCTTATCCGGTAACTATCGTCTTGAGTCCAA
CCCGGTAAGACACGACTTATCGCCACTGGCAGCAGCCACTGGTAACAGGATTAGCAGAGCGAGGTATGTA
GGCGGTGCTACAGAGTTCTTGAAGTGGTGGCCTAACTACGGCTACACTAGAAGAACAGTATTTGGTATCT
GCGCTCTGCTGAAGCCAGTTACCTTCGGAAAAAGAGTTGGTAGCTCTTGATCCGGCAAACAAACCACCGC
TGGTAGCGGTGGTTTTTTTGTTTGCAAGCAGCAGATTACGCGCAGAAAAAAAGGATCTCAAGAAGATCCT
TTGATCTTTTCTACGGGGTCTGACGCTCAGTGGAACGAAAACTCACGTTAAGGGATTTTGGTCATGAGAT
TATCAAAAAGGATCTTCACCTAGATCCTTTTAAATTAAAAATGAAGTTTTAAATCAATCTAAAGTATATA
TGAGTAAACTTGGTCTGACAGTTACCAATGCTTAATCAGTGAGGCACCTATCTCAGCGATCTGTCTATTT
CGTTCATCCATAGTTGCCTGACTCCCCGTCGTGTAGATAACTACGATACGGGAGGGCTTACCATCTGGCC
CCAGTGCTGCAATGATACCGCGAGACCCACGCTCACCGGCTCCAGATTTATCAGCAATAAACCAGCCAGC
CGGAAGGGCCGAGCGCAGAAGTGGTCCTGCAACTTTATCCGCCTCCATCCAGTCTATTAATTGTTGCCGG
GAAGCTAGAGTAAGTAGTTCGCCAGTTAATAGTTTGCGCAACGTTGTTGCCATTGCTACAGGCATCGTGG
TGTCACGCTCGTCGTTTGGTATGGCTTCATTCAGCTCCGGTTCCCAACGATCAAGGCGAGTTACATGATC
CCCCATGTTGTGCAAAAAAGCGGTTAGCTCCTTCGGTCCTCCGATCGTTGTCAGAAGTAAGTTGGCCGCA
GTGTTATCACTCATGGTTATGGCAGCACTGCATAATTCTCTTACTGTCATGCCATCCGTAAGATGCTTTT
CTGTGACTGGTGAGTACTCAACCAAGTCATTCTGAGAATAGTGTATGCGGCGACCGAGTTGCTCTTGCCC
GGCGTCAATACGGGATAATACCGCGCCACATAGCAGAACTTTAAAAGTGCTCATCATTGGAAAACGTTCT
TCGGGGCGAAAACTCTCAAGGATCTTACCGCTGTTGAGATCCAGTTCGATGTAACCCACTCGTGCACCCA
ACTGATCTTCAGCATCTTTTACTTTCACCAGCGTTTCTGGGTGAGCAAAAACAGGAAGGCAAAATGCCGC
AAAAAAGGGAATAAGGGCGACACGGAAATGTTGAATACTCATACTCTTCCTTTTTCAATATTATTGAAGC
ATTTATCAGGGTTATTGTCTCATGAGCGGATACATATTTGAATGTATTTAGAAAAATAAACAAATAGGGG
TTCCGCGCACATTTCCCCGAAAAGTGCCACCTAAATTGTAAGCGTTAATATTTTGTTAAAATTCGCGTTA
AATTTTTGTTAAATCAGCTCATTTTTTAACCAATAGGCCGAAATCGGCAAAATCCCTTATAAATCAAAAG
AATAGACCGAGATAGGGT
[37 nt withheld, positions 6039-6075]
AAAGAACGTGGACTCCAACGTCAAAGG
[49 nt withheld, positions 6103-6151]
T
[91 nt withheld, positions 6153-6243]
G
[124 nt withheld, positions 6245-6368]
CCCATTCGCCATTCAGGCTGCGCAACTGTTGGGAAGGGCGATCGGTGCGGGCCTCTTCGCTATTACGCCA
G
