>Addgene plasmid #100855 | pAAV.CAG.Flex.NES-jRGECO1b.WPRE.SV40 | addgene partial sequence | sequence record 201649 | Addgene Partial NGS Result
TGCCCCGCTCCGCCGCCGCCTCGCGCCGCCCGCCCCGGCTCTGACTGACCGCGTTACTCCCACAGGTGAG
CGGGCGGGACGGCCCTTCTCCTCCGGGCTGTAATTAGCGCTTGGTTTAATGACGGCTTGTTTCTTTTCTG
TGGCTGCGTGAAAGCCTTGAGGGGCTCCGGGAGGGCCCTTTGTGCGGGGGGAGCGGCTCGGGGCTGTCCG
CGGGGGGACGGCTGCCTTCGGGGGGGACGGGGCAGGGCGGGGTTCGGCTTCTGGCGTGTGACCGGCGGCT
CTAGAGCCTCTGCTAACCATGTTCATGCCTTCTTCTTTTTCCTACAGCTCCTGGGCAACGTGCTGGTTAT
TGTGCTGTCTCATCATTTTGGCAAAGAATTGGATCCCCATAACTTCGTATAAAGTATCCTATACGAAGTT
ATATCAAAATAGGAAGACCAATGCTTCACCATCGACCCGAATTGCCAAGCATCACCATCGACCCATAACT
TCGTATAATGTATGCTATACGAAGTTATACTAGAGCTTTCACTTCGCTGTCATCATTTGTACAAACTCTT
CGTAGTTTACCTGACCATCCCCATCGATGTCTGCTACCCTGATCATTTCATCAACCTCCTCATCTGTTAA
CTTCTCTCCAAGGTCTGTCATCACGTGGCGAAGCTCTGCTGCGCCGATGTAGCCATTGCCGTCCTTATCA
AACACGCGGAACGCTTCGCGAATTTCCTCTTCACTGTCTGTGTCATTCATTTTTCTTGCCATCATCGTCA
GGAACTCAGGGAAGTCGAATGTGCCGTCACCGTCGGCATCTACTTCATTGATCATGTCCTGCAGCTCTGC
TTCTGTGGGGTTCTGCCCCAGCGATCGCATCACCGTCCCAAGCTCCTTGGTTGTTATCGTCCCATCCCCG
TCCTTGTCAAAGCAGGAGAAAGCCTCTTTAAATTCTGCGATCTGCTCTTCAGTCAGTTGGTCACGCGTAG
CCTCCCAGCCCATGGTCTTCTTCTGCATTACGGGGCCGTCCGGAGGGAAGTTGGTGCCGCGCAGCTTCAC
CTTGTAGATGAATACGCCGTCCTGCAGGGAGGAGTCCTGGTTCACGTGAATAATGCCGCCGTCCTCGAAG
TTCATCACGCGCTCCCACCTGAAGCCCTCGGGGAAGGACAGCTTGAAGTAGTCGGGGATGTCGGCTGGGT
GCTTAATGTAGGCCTTGGAGCCGTACATGAACTGAGGGGACAGGATGTCCCAGGCGAAGGGCAGGGGGCC
ACCCTTGGTCACCTTCAGCTTAGCGGTCTGAAAGGCCTCGTAGGGGCGGCCCTCGCCCTCGCCCTCGATC
TCGAACTCGTGGCCGTTCACGGAGCCCTCCATGTGCACCTTGAAGCGCATGAACTCCTTGATGATGGCCA
TGTTATCCTCCTCGCCCTTGCTCACCAGACTCCCGCCTGTACCTCCCTTGTACAGCTCGTCCATGCCGCC
GGTGGAGTGGCGGCCCTCGGCACATTCGCACTGTTCCACGATGGTGTAGTCCTCGTTGTGGGAGACGATG
TCCAACTTGATGTCCACCTTGTAGGCGCCGGGCAGCTGCACGGGCTTCTTGGCCTTGTAGGTAGTCTTGA
CCTCGGCGGCGTAGTGGCCGCCGTCCTTCAGCCTCAGCCCCTTCTTGATCTCGCTCTTAAGGGCGCCGTC
CTCGGGGTACATCCGCTCGGAAACCACGGGTGAGCTCAGCCGACCTATAGCTCTGACTGCGTGACCTGCC
TTATTCCACTTACGACGTGATGAGTCGACCATTGTTGCGAGATCCTTATCGTCATCGTCGTACAGATCCC
GACCCATTTGCTGTCCACCAGTCATGCTAGCCATACCATGATGATGATGATGATGAGAACCTCCTCCAGT
CTTGTTAATATCAAGTCCAGCCAACTTAAGAGCAAGCTCGTTCTGCAGCATGGTGGCGGATCCTAGTATA
ACTTCGTATAGGATACTTTATACGAAGTTATCATTGGGATTCTTCCTATTTTGATCCAAGCATCACCATC
GACCCTCTAGTCCAGATCTCACCATCGACCCATAACTTCGTATAGCATACATTATACGAAGTTATGTCCC
TCGAAGAGGTTCGAATTCGATATCAAGCTTATCGATAATCAACCTCTGGATTACAAAATTTGTGAAAGAT
TGACTGGTATTCTTAACTATGTTGCTCCTTTTACGCTATGTGGATACGCTGCTTTAATGCCTTTGTATCA
TGCTATTGCTTCCCGTATGGCTTTCATTTTCTCCTCCTTGTATAAATCCTGGTTGCTGTCTCTTTATGAG
GAGTTGTGGCCCGTTGTCAGGCAACGTGGCGTGGTGTGCACTGTGTTTGCTGACGCAACCCCCACTGGTT
GGGGCATTGCCACCACCTGTCAGCTCCTTTCCGGGACTTTCGCTTTCCCCCTCCCTATTGCCACGGCGGA
ACTCATCGCCGCCTGCCTTGCCCGCTGCTGGACAGGGGCTCGGCTGTTGGGCACTGACAATTCCGTGGTG
TTGTCGGGGAAATCATCGTCCTTTCCTTGGCTGCTCGCCTGTGTTGCCACCTGGATTCTGCGCGGGACGT
CCTTCTGCTACGTCCCTTCGGCCCTCAATCCAGCGGACCTTCCTTCCCGCGGCCTGCTGCCGGCTCTGCG
GCCTCTTCCGCGTCTTCGCCTTCGCCCTCAGACGAGTCGGATCTCCCTTTGGGCCGCCTCCCCGCATCGA
TACCGTCGACCCGGGCGGCCGCTTCGAGCAGACATGATAAGATACATTGATGAGTTTGGACAAACCACAA
CTAGAATGCAGTGAAAAAAATGCTTTATTTGTGAAATTTGTGATGCTATTGCTTTATTTGTAACCATTAT
AAGCTGCAATAAACAAGTTAACAACAACAATTGCATTCATTTTATGTTTCAGGTTCAGGGGGAGATGTGG
GAGGTTTTTTAAAGCAAGTAAAACCTCTACAAATGTGGTAAAATCGATAAGGATCTTCCTAGAGCATGGC
TACGTAGATAAGTAGCATGGCGGGTTAATCATTAACTACAAGGAACCCCTAGTGATGGAGTTGGCCACTC
CCTCTCTGCGCGCTCGCTCGCTCACTGAGGCCGGGCGACCAAAGGTCGCCCGACGCCCGGGCTTTGCCCG
GGCGGCCTCAGTGAGCGAGCGAGCGCGCAGCTGCATTAATGAATCGGCCAACGCGCGGGGAGAGGCGGTT
TGCGTATTGGGCGCTCTTCCGCTTCCTCGCTCACTGACTCGCTGCGCTCGGTCGTTCGGCTGCGGCGAGC
GGTATCAGCTCACTCAAAGGCGGTAATACGGTTATCCACAGAATCAGGGGATAACGCAGGAAAGAACATG
TGAGCAAAAGGCCAGCAAAAGGCCAGGAACCGTAAAAAGGCCGCGTTGCTGGCGTTTTTCCATAGGCTCC
GCCCCCCTGACGAGCATCACAAAAATCGACGCTCAAGTCAGAGGTGGCGAAACCCGACAGGACTATAAAG
ATACCAGGCGTTTCCCCCTGGAAGCTCCCTCGTGCGCTCTCCTGTTCCGACCCTGCCGCTTACCGGATAC
CTGTCCGCCTTTCTCCCTTCGGGAAGCGTGGCGCTTTCTCATAGCTCACGCTGTAGGTATCTCAGTTCGG
TGTAGGTCGTTCGCTCCAAGCTGGGCTGTGTGCACGAACCCCCCGTTCAGCCCGACCGCTGCGCCTTATC
CGGTAACTATCGTCTTGAGTCCAACCCGGTAAGACACGACTTATCGCCACTGGCAGCAGCCACTGGTAAC
AGGATTAGCAGAGCGAGGTATGTAGGCGGTGCTACAGAGTTCTTGAAGTGGTGGCCTAACTACGGCTACA
CTAGAAGAACAGTATTTGGTATCTGCGCTCTGCTGAAGCCAGTTACCTTCGGAAAAAGAGTTGGTAGCTC
TTGATCCGGCAAACAAACCACCGCTGGTAGCGGTGGTTTTTTTGTTTGCAAGCAGCAGATTACGCGCAGA
AAAAAAGGATCTCAAGAAGATCCTTTGATCTTTTCTACGGGGTCTGACGCTCAGTGGAACGAAAACTCAC
GTTAAGGGATTTTGGTCATGAGATTATCAAAAAGGATCTTCACCTAGATCCTTTTAAATTAAAAATGAAG
TTTTAAATCAATCTAAAGTATATATGAGTAAACTTGGTCTGACAGTTACCAATGCTTAATCAGTGAGGCA
CCTATCTCAGCGATCTGTCTATTTCGTTCATCCATAGTTGCCTGACTCCCCGTCGTGTAGATAACTACGA
TACGGGAGGGCTTACCATCTGGCCCCAGTGCTGCAATGATACCGCGAGACCCACGCTCACCGGCTCCAGA
TTTATCAGCAATAAACCAGCCAGCCGGAAGGGCCGAGCGCAGAAGTGGTCCTGCAACTTTATCCGCCTCC
ATCCAGTCTATTAATTGTTGCCGGGAAGCTAGAGTAAGTAGTTCGCCAGTTAATAGTTTGCGCAACGTTG
TTGCCATTGCTACAGGCATCGTGGTGTCACGCTCGTCGTTTGGTATGGCTTCATTCAGCTCCGGTTCCCA
ACGATCAAGGCGAGTTACATGATCCCCCATGTTGTGCAAAAAAGCGGTTAGCTCCTTCGGTCCTCCGATC
GTTGTCAGAAGTAAGTTGGCCGCAGTGTTATCACTCATGGTTATGGCAGCACTGCATAATTCTCTTACTG
TCATGCCATCCGTAAGATGCTTTTCTGTGACTGGTGAGTACTCAACCAAGTCATTCTGAGAATAGTGTAT
GCGGCGACCGAGTTGCTCTTGCCCGGCGTCAATACGGGATAATACCGCGCCACATAGCAGAACTTTAAAA
GTGCTCATCATTGGAAAACGTTCTTCGGGGCGAAAACTCTCAAGGATCTTACCGCTGTTGAGATCCAGTT
CGATGTAACCCACTCGTGCACCCAACTGATCTTCAGCATCTTTTACTTTCACCAGCGTTTCTGGGTGAGC
AAAAACAGGAAGGCAAAATGCCGCAAAAAAGGGAATAAGGGCGACACGGAAATGTTGAATACTCATACTC
TTCCTTTTTCAATATTATTGAAGCATTTATCAGGGTTATTGTCTCATGAGCGGATACATATTTGAATGTA
TTTAGAAAAATAAACAAATAGGGGTTCCGCGCACATTTCCCCGAAAAGTGCCACCTAAATTGTAAGCGTT
AATATTTTGTTAAAATTCGCGTTAAATTTTTGTTAAATCAGCTCATTTTTTAACCAATAGGCCGAAATCG
GCAAAATCCCTTATAAATCAAAAGAATAGACCGAGATAGGGT
[37 nt withheld, positions 5293-5329]
AAAGAACGTGGACTCCAACGTCAAAGG
[49 nt withheld, positions 5357-5405]
T
[91 nt withheld, positions 5407-5497]
G
[124 nt withheld, positions 5499-5622]
CCCATTCGCCATTCAGGCTGCGCAACTGTTGGGAAGGGCGATCGGTGCGGGCCTCTTCGCTATTACGCCA
GCTGCGCGCTCGCTCGCTCACTGAGGCCGCCCGGGCAAAGCCCGGGCGTCGGGCGACCTTTGGTCGCCCG
GCCTCAGTGAGCGAGCGAGCGCGCAGAGAGGGAGTGGCCAACTCCATCACTAGGGGTTCCTTGTAGTTAA
TGATTAACCCGCCATGCTACTTATCTACGTAGCCATGCTCTAGGAAGAGTACCATTGACGTCAATAATGA
CGTATGTTCCCATAGTAACGCCAATAGGGACTTTCCATTGACGTCAATGGGTGGAGTATTTACGGTAAAC
TGCCCACTTGGCAGTACATCAAGTGTATCATATGCCAAGTACGCCCCCTATTGACGTCAATGACGGTAAA
TGGCCCGCCTGGCATTATGCCCAGTACATGACCTTATGGGACTTTCCTACTTGGCAGTACATCTACGTAT
TAGTCATCGCTATTACCATGGTCGAGGTGAGCCCCACGTTCTGCTTCACTCTCCCCATCTCCCCCCCCT
